>Addgene plasmid #190750 | pCD86-mEYFP(Q69K)-mEGFP | addgene full sequence | sequence record 373335 | Addgene NGS Result
TAGTTATTAATAGTAATCAATTACGGGGTCATTAGTTCATAGCCCATATATGGAGTTCCGCGTTACATAA
CTTACGGTAAATGGCCCGCCTGGCTGACCGCCCAACGACCCCCGCCCATTGACGTCAATAATGACGTATG
TTCCCATAGTAACGCCAATAGGGACTTTCCATTGACGTCAATGGGTGGAGTATTTACGGTAAACTGCCCA
CTTGGCAGTACATCAAGTGTATCATATGCCAAGTACGCCCCCTATTGACGTCAATGACGGTAAATGGCCC
GCCTGGCATTATGCCCAGTACATGACCTTATGGGACTTTCCTACTTGGCAGTACATCTACGTATTAGTCA
TCGCTATTACCATGGTGATGCGGTTTTGGCAGTACATCAATGGGCGTGGATAGCGGTTTGACTCACGGGG
ATTTCCAAGTCTCCACCCCATTGACGTCAATGGGAGTTTGTTTTGGCACCAAAATCAACGGGACTTTCCA
AAATGTCGTAACAACTCCGCCCCATTGACGCAAATGGGCGGTAGGCGTGTACGGTGGGAGGTCTATATAA
GCAGAGCTGGTTTAGTGAACCGTCAGATCCGCTAGCGCTACCGGACTCAGATCTCGAGCTCAAGCTTCGA
ATTCTGCAGTCGACGGTACCGCGGGCCCGGGATCCACCGGTCGCCACCATGGGACTGAGTAACATTCTCT
TTGTGATGGCCTTCCTGCTCTCTGGTGCTGCTCCTCTGAAGATTCAAGCTTATTTCAATGAGACTGCAGA
CCTGCCATGCCAATTTGCAAACTCTCAAAACCAAAGCCTGAGTGAGCTAGTAGTATTTTGGCAGGACCAG
GAAAACTTGGTTCTGAATGAGGTATACTTAGGCAAAGAGAAATTTGACAGTGTTCATTCCAAGTATATGG
GCCGCACAAGTTTTGATTCGGACAGTTGGACCCTGAGACTTCACAATCTTCAGATCAAGGACAAGGGCTT
GTATCAATGTATCATCCATCACAAAAAGCCCACAGGAATGATTCGCATCCACCAGATGAATTCTGAACTG
TCAGTGCTTGCTAACTTCAGTCAACCTGAAATAGTACCAATTTCTAATATAACAGAAAATGTGTACATAA
ATTTGACCTGCTCATCTATACACGGTTACCCAGAACCTAAGAAGATGAGTGTTTTGCTAAGAACCAAGAA
TTCAACTATCGAGTATGATGGTATTATGCAGAAATCTCAAGATAATGTCACAGAACTGTACGACGTTTCC
ATCAGCTTGTCTGTTTCATTCCCTGATGTTACGAGCAATATGACCATCTTCTGTATTCTGGAAACTGACA
AGACGCGGCTTTTATCTTCACCTTTCTCTATAGAGCTTGAGGACCCTCAGCCTCCCCCAGACCACATTCC
TTGGATTACAGCTGTACTTCCAACAGTTATTATATGTGTGATGGTTTTCTGTCTAATTCTATGGAAATGG
AAGAAGAAGAAGCGGCCTCGCAACTCTTATAAATGTGGAACCAACACAATGGAGAGGGAAGAGAGTGAAC
AGACCAAGAAAAGAGAAAAAATCCATATACCTGAAAGATCTGATGAAACCCAGCGTGTTTTTAAAAGTTC
GAAGACATCTTCATGCGACAAAAGTGATACATGTTTTGGAGGCGGACCGGTGCCCCAGTGGGAGGGAATG
GTGAGCAAGGGCGAGGAGCTGTTCACCGGGGTGGTGCCCATCCTGGTCGAGCTGGACGGCGACGTAAACG
GCCACAAGTTCAGCGTGTCCGGCGAGGGCGAGGGCGATGCCACCTACGGCAAGCTGACCCTGAAGTTCAT
CTGCACCACCGGCAAGCTGCCCGTGCCCTGGCCCACCCTCGTGACCACCTTCGGCTACGGCCTGAAGTGC
TTCGCCCGCTACCCCGACCACATGAAGCAGCACGACTTCTTCAAGTCCGCCATGCCCGAAGGCTACGTCC
AGGAGCGCACCATCTTCTTCAAGGACGACGGCAACTACAAGACCCGCGCCGAGGTGAAGTTCGAGGGCGA
CACCCTGGTGAACCGCATCGAGCTGAAGGGCATCGACTTCAAGGAGGACGGCAACATCCTGGGGCACAAG
CTGGAGTACAACTACAACAGCCACAACGTCTATATCATGGCCGACAAGCAGAAGAACGGCATCAAGGTGA
ACTTCAAGATCCGCCACAACATCGAGGACGGCAGCGTGCAGCTCGCCGACCACTACCAGCAGAACACCCC
CATCGGCGACGGCCCCGTGCTGCTGCCCGACAACCACTACCTGAGCTACCAGTCCAAGCTGAGCAAAGAC
CCCAACGAGAAGCGCGATCACATGGTCCTGCTGGAGTTCGTGACCGCCGCCGGGATCACTCTCGGCATGG
ACGAGCTGTACAAGTTCGCTGCGCTGCTGGCAACCCCGGTCGCTACTATGGTGAGCAAGGGCGAGGAGCT
GTTCACCGGGGTGGTGCCCATCCTGGTCGAGCTGGACGGCGACGTAAACGGCCACAAGTTCAGCGTGTCC
GGCGAGGGCGAGGGCGATGCCACCTACGGCAAGCTGACCCTGAAGTTCATCTGCACCACCGGCAAGCTGC
CCGTGCCCTGGCCCACCCTCGTGACCACCCTGACCTACGGCGTGCAGTGCTTCAGCCGCTACCCCGACCA
CATGAAGCAGCACGACTTCTTCAAGTCCGCCATGCCCGAAGGCTACGTCCAGGAGCGCACCATCTTCTTC
AAGGACGACGGCAACTACAAGACCCGCGCCGAGGTGAAGTTCGAGGGCGACACCCTGGTGAACCGCATCG
AGCTGAAGGGCATCGACTTCAAGGAGGACGGCAACATCCTGGGGCACAAGCTGGAGTACAACTACAACAG
CCACAACGTCTATATCATGGCCGACAAGCAGAAGAACGGCATCAAGGTGAACTTCAAGATCCGCCACAAC
ATCGAGGACGGCAGCGTGCAGCTCGCCGACCACTACCAGCAGAACACCCCCATCGGCGACGGCCCCGTGC
TGCTGCCCGACAACCACTACCTGAGCACCCAGTCCAAGCTGAGCAAAGACCCCAACGAGAAGCGCGATCA
CATGGTCCTGCTGGAGTTCGTGACCGCCGCCGGGATCACTCTCGGCATGGACGAGCTGTACAAGTAAAGC
GGCCGCGACTCTAGATCATAATCAGCCATACCACATTTGTAGAGGTTTTACTTGCTTTAAAAAACCTCCC
ACACCTCCCCCTGAACCTGAAACATAAAATGAATGCAATTGTTGTTGTTAACTTGTTTATTGCAGCTTAT
AATGGTTACAAATAAAGCAATAGCATCACAAATTTCACAAATAAAGCATTTTTTTCACTGCATTCTAGTT
GTGGTTTGTCCAAACTCATCAATGTATCTTAAGGCGTAAATTGTAAGCGTTAATATTTTGTTAAAATTCG
CGTTAAATTTTTGTTAAATCAGCTCATTTTTTAACCAATAGGCCGAAATCGGCAAAATCCCTTATAAATC
AAAAGAATAGACCGAGATAGGGT
[37 nt withheld, positions 3524-3560]
AAAGAACGTGGACTCCAACGTCAAAGG
[49 nt withheld, positions 3588-3636]
T
[91 nt withheld, positions 3638-3728]
G
[124 nt withheld, positions 3730-3853]
CAGGTGGCACTTTTCGGGGAAATGTGCGCGGAACCCCTATTTGTTTATTTTTCTAAATACATTCAAATAT
GTATCCGCTCATGAGACAATAACCCTGATAAATGCTTCAATAATATTGAAAAAGGAAGAGTCCTGAGGCG
GAAAGAACCAGCTGTGGAATGTGTGTCAGTTAGGGTGTGGAAAGTCCCCAGGCTCCCCAGCAGGCAGAAG
TATGCAAAGCATGCATCTCAATTAGTCAGCAACCAGGTGTGGAAAGTCCCCAGGCTCCCCAGCAGGCAGA
AGTATGCAAAGCATGCATCTCAATTAGTCAGCAACCATAGTCCCGCCCCTAACTCCGCCCATCCCGCCCC
TAACTCCGCCCAGTTCCGCCCATTCTCCGCCCCATGGCTGACTAATTTTTTTTATTTATGCAGAGGCCGA
GGCCGCCTCGGCCTCTGAGCTATTCCAGAAGTAGTGAGGAGGCTTTTTTGGAGGCCTAGGCTTTTGCAAA
GATCGATCAAGAGACAGGATGAGGATCGTTTCGCATGATTGAACAAGATGGATTGCACGCAGGTTCTCCG
GCCGCTTGGGTGGAGAGGCTATTCGGCTATGACTGGGCACAACAGACAATCGGCTGCTCTGATGCCGCCG
TGTTCCGGCTGTCAGCGCAGGGGCGCCCGGTTCTTTTTGTCAAGACCGACCTGTCCGGTGCCCTGAATGA
ACTGCAAGACGAGGCAGCGCGGCTATCGTGGCTGGCCACGACGGGCGTTCCTTGCGCAGCTGTGCTCGAC
GTTGTCACTGAAGCGGGAAGGGACTGGCTGCTATTGGGCGAAGTGCCGGGGCAGGATCTCCTGTCATCTC
ACCTTGCTCCTGCCGAGAAAGTATCCATCATGGCTGATGCAATGCGGCGGCTGCATACGCTTGATCCGGC
TACCTGCCCATTCGACCACCAAGCGAAACATCGCATCGAGCGAGCACGTACTCGGATGGAAGCCGGTCTT
GTCGATCAGGATGATCTGGACGAAGAGCATCAGGGGCTCGCGCCAGCCGAACTGTTCGCCAGGCTCAAGG
CGAGCATGCCCGACGGCGAGGATCTCGTCGTGACCCATGGCGATGCCTGCTTGCCGAATATCATGGTGGA
AAATGGCCGCTTTTCTGGATTCATCGACTGTGGCCGGCTGGGTGTGGCGGACCGCTATCAGGACATAGCG
TTGGCTACCCGTGATATTGCTGAAGAGCTTGGCGGCGAATGGGCTGACCGCTTCCTCGTGCTTTACGGTA
TCGCCGCTCCCGATTCGCAGCGCATCGCCTTCTATCGCCTTCTTGACGAGTTCTTCTGAGCGGGACTCTG
GGGTTCGAAATGACCGACCAAGCGACGCCCAACCTGCCATCACGAGATTTCGATTCCACCGCCGCCTTCT
ATGAAAGGTTGGGCTTCGGAATCGTTTTCCGGGACGCCGGCTGGATGATCCTCCAGCGCGGGGATCTCAT
GCTGGAGTTCTTCGCCCACCCTAGGGGGAGGCTAACTGAAACACGGAAGGAGACAATACCGGAAGGAACC
CGCGCTATGACGGCAATAAAAAGACAGAATAAAACGCACGGTGTTGGGTCGTTTGTTCATAAACGCGGGG
TTCGGTCCCAGGGCTGGCACTCTGTCGATACCCCACCGAGACCCCATTGGGGCCAATACGCCCGCGTTTC
TTCCTTTTCCCCACCCCACCCCCCAAGTTCGGGTGAAGGCCCAGGGCTCGCAGCCAACGTCGGGGCGGCA
GGCCCTGCCATAGCCTCAGGTTACTCATATATACTTTAGATTGATTTAAAACTTCATTTTTAATTTAAAA
GGATCTAGGTGAAGATCCTTTTTGATAATCTCATGACCAAAATCCCTTAACGTGAGTTTTCGTTCCACTG
AGCGTCAGACCCCGTAGAAAAGATCAAAGGATCTTCTTGAGATCCTTTTTTTCTGCGCGTAATCTGCTGC
TTGCAAACAAAAAAACCACCGCTACCAGCGGTGGTTTGTTTGCCGGATCAAGAGCTACCAACTCTTTTTC
CGAAGGTAACTGGCTTCAGCAGAGCGCAGATACCAAATACTGTTCTTCTAGTGTAGCCGTAGTTAGGCCA
CCACTTCAAGAACTCTGTAGCACCGCCTACATACCTCGCTCTGCTAATCCTGTTACCAGTGGCTGCTGCC
AGTGGCGATAAGTCGTGTCTTACCGGGTTGGACTCAAGACGATAGTTACCGGATAAGGCGCAGCGGTCGG
GCTGAACGGGGGGTTCGTGCACACAGCCCAGCTTGGAGCGAACGACCTACACCGAACTGAGATACCTACA
GCGTGAGCTATGAGAAAGCGCCACGCTTCCCGAAGGGAGAAAGGCGGACAGGTATCCGGTAAGCGGCAGG
GTCGGAACAGGAGAGCGCACGAGGGAGCTTCCAGGGGGAAACGCCTGGTATCTTTATAGTCCTGTCGGGT
TTCGCCACCTCTGACTTGAGCGTCGATTTTTGTGATGCTCGTCAGGGGGGCGGAGCCTATGGAAAAACGC
CAGCAACGCGGCCTTTTTACGGTTCCTGGCCTTTTGCTGGCCTTTTGCTCACATGTTCTTTCCTGCGTTA
TCCCCTGATTCTGTGGATAACCGTATTACCGCCATGCAT
Features (pLannotate 1.2.2; 16 found; start..end, strand, type, name):
     61..364     +  enhancer       CMV enhancer: human cytomegalovirus immediate early enhancer
    365..568     +  promoter       CMV promoter: human cytomegalovirus (CMV) immediate early promoter
    591..671     +  misc_feature   MCS: multiple cloning site
    667..1647    +  CDS            CD86: CD86_HUMAN - Also known as CD28LG2. Experimental evidence at protein level: Swiss-Prot protein existence level 1. (Microbial infection) Acts as a receptor for adenovirus subgroup B. From Homo sapiens (Human).
   1678..2395    +  CDS            mEYFP (fragment): enhanced YFP with monomerizing A206K mutation (Zacharias et al., 2002) mammalian codon-optimized
   2428..3147    +  CDS            mEGFP: enhanced GFP with monomerizing A206K mutation (Zacharias et al., 2002) mammalian codon-optimized
   3164..3247    +  CDS            large T antigen (fragment): large T antigen from SV40 (simian virus 40)
   3270..3391    +  polyA_signal   SV40 poly(A) signal: SV40 polyadenylation signal
   3425..3853    -  rep_origin     f1 ori (sequence partly withheld): f1 bacteriophage origin of replication; arrow indicates direction of (+) strand synthesis
   3880..3984    +  promoter       AmpR promoter: bla
   3986..4343    +  promoter       SV40 promoter: SV40 enhancer and early promoter
   4378..5172    +  CDS            NeoR/KanR: aminoglycoside phosphotransferase from Tn5; aph(3')-II (or nptII); confers resistance to neomycin, kanamycin, and G418 (Geneticin®)
   5193..5345    +  CDS            ble (fragment): BLE_KLEPN - Experimental evidence at protein level: Swiss-Prot protein existence level 1. Binding protein with a strong affinity to the bleomycin family of antibiotics. Binds to CL990; an antimitotic-antibiotic compound. From Klebsiella pneumoniae.
   5404..5451    +  polyA_signal   HSV TK poly(A) signal: herpes simplex virus thymidine kinase polyadenylation signal (Cole and Stacy, 1985)
   5542..5558    -  polyA_signal   bGH poly(A) signal (fragment): bovine growth hormone polyadenylation signal
   5780..6368    +  rep_origin     ori: high-copy-number ColE1/pMB1/pBR322/pUC origin of replication
