[The description below was written by a language model from this plasmid's Addgene catalogue record and pLannotate feature annotations shown in this document.]
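Description:
pCD86-mEYFP(Q69K)-mEGFP is a 6,482 bp mammalian expression plasmid built on the Clontech N1 backbone, in which inserts are placed upstream of a fluorescent protein to give C-terminal fusions. It is propagated in E. coli through a high-copy ColE1/pUC-type origin and also carries an f1 phage origin. A single NeoR/KanR (Tn5 aminoglycoside phosphotransferase) gene serves both hosts. It is preceded by a bacterial bla promoter for kanamycin selection in bacteria, and by the SV40 enhancer/early promoter for G418 selection in mammalian cells, with an HSV TK polyadenylation signal downstream. Short annotated fragments of ble, SV40 large T antigen and a bGH poly(A) signal appear to be small residual or incidental matches rather than functional units.

The payload is a single open reading frame driven by the human CMV immediate-early enhancer and promoter and terminated by the SV40 poly(A) signal. Human CD86 (B7-2), a membrane protein, is followed in tandem by mEYFP carrying the Q69K substitution and then mEGFP, with short gaps between the annotated coding regions consistent with linkers. Both fluorescent proteins are annotated as carrying the monomerizing A206K mutation, which limits tag-driven self-association. The mEYFP is annotated as a fragment, though it spans nearly the full length.

The stated purpose is expression of doubly tagged CD86 in mammalian cells. The associated work concerns spectrally resolved imaging fluorescence fluctuation spectroscopy. A protein bearing the two spectrally distinct tags on one polypeptide would plausibly act as a control for co-diffusing fluorophores, although the record does not state this role. Portions of the construct were derived from two earlier deposited plasmids.
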