Addgene plasmid #190750: pCD86-mEYFP(Q69K)-mEGFP
Purpose: Expression of CD86 double tagged with mEYFP(Q69K) and mEGFP in mammalian cells.
Depositing lab: Dave Piston. Depositing organization: Washington University in Saint Louis. Publication: Measuring G protein activation by spectrally resolved imaging fluorescence fluctuation spectroscopy. Foust DJ, Piston DW. Biophys J. 2025 Oct 21;124(20):3354-3365. doi: 10.1016/j.bpj.2024.08.008. Epub 2024 Aug 15. PubMed 39148292.
Backbone
  Vector backbone: N1
  Backbone manufacturer: Clontech
  Total vector size (bp): 6482
  Vector type: Mammalian Expression
  Selectable markers: Neomycin (select with G418)
Growth in bacteria
  Bacterial resistance: Kanamycin, 50 μg/mL
  Growth temperature: 37°C
  Growth strain: DH5alpha
  Copy number: Unknown
Gene/Insert
  Gene/Insert name: CD86 (alt name: B7-2)
  Species: H. sapiens (human)
  GenBank ID: 942
  Entrez Gene: CD86 (a.k.a. B7-2, B7.2, B70, CD28LG2, LAB72)
  Promoter: CMV
  Tag / fusion protein: mEYFP(Q69K) (C terminal on insert); mEGFP (C terminal on insert)
  Cloning method: Unknown
  Sequencing primers: 5′ CMV-F
Resource information
  A portion of this plasmid was derived from a plasmid made by: Addgene #133858 and #98284
Terms and licenses: Academic/Nonprofit Terms; Industry Terms: Not Available to Industry
Depositor comments: Please visit https://www.biorxiv.org/content/10.1101/2021.11.03.467169v1 for bioRxiv preprint.
How to cite: pCD86-mEYFP(Q69K)-mEGFP was a gift from Dave Piston (Addgene plasmid # 190750 ; http://n2t.net/addgene:190750 ; RRID:Addgene_190750)
